Addgene plasmid #132717: AAV8-hSyn-flex-miR30-eGFP-shNts
Purpose: Encodes Cre-dependent short hairpin RNA (shRNA) that targets the 3’-untranslated region of the rat Nts gene which encodes neurotensin
Depositing lab: Robert Messing. Depositing organization: University of Texas at Austin. Publication: Dissecting the Roles of GABA and Neuropeptides from Rat Central Amygdala CRF Neurons in Anxiety and Fear Learning. Pomrenze MB, Giovanetti SM, Maiya R, Gordon AG, Kreeger LJ, Messing RO. Cell Rep. 2019 Oct 1;29(1):13-21.e4. doi: 10.1016/j.celrep.2019.08.083. PubMed 31577943.
Backbone
  Vector backbone: pAAV-hSyn-flex-miR30
  Backbone manufacturer: Addgene Plasmid #67845
  Backbone size w/o insert (bp): 4811
  Total vector size (bp): 5950
  Vector type: AAV
Growth in bacteria
  Bacterial resistance: Ampicillin, 100 μg/mL
  Growth temperature: 37°C
  Growth strain: NEB Stable
  Copy number: Low Copy
Gene/Insert
  Gene/Insert name: GFP-shNts (alt name: GFP-shNts fragment from pPRIME-CMV-GFP- shNts(1) vector)
  Species: R. norvegicus (rat)
  Insert size (bp): 1138
  GenBank ID: NM_001102381
  Entrez Gene: Nts
  Promoter: Synapsin 1
  Cloning method: Restriction Enzyme; 5′ cloning site AscI (not destroyed); 3′ cloning site NheI (not destroyed)
  Sequencing primers: 5′ TGCCTGAGAGCGCAGTCG; 3′ AGCAGCGTATCCACATAGCG
Terms and licenses: Academic/Nonprofit Terms; Industry Terms: Not Available to Industry
How to cite: AAV8-hSyn-flex-miR30-eGFP-shNts was a gift from Robert Messing (Addgene plasmid # 132717 ; http://n2t.net/addgene:132717 ; RRID:Addgene_132717)
