[The description below was written by a language model from this plasmid's Addgene catalogue record and pLannotate feature annotations shown in this document.]
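Description:
AAV8-hSyn-flex-miR30-eGFP-shNts is an AAV transfer plasmid built on the pAAV-hSyn-flex-miR30 backbone for Cre-dependent, neuron-restricted knockdown of rat neurotensin (Nts). It is maintained in bacteria through a ColE1/pUC-type origin with an ampicillin resistance gene (β-lactamase under its own promoter), and it also carries an f1 phage origin. The catalogue lists it as low copy and propagated in a recombination-reduced strain, which is usual for plasmids carrying repeat-rich AAV2 inverted terminal repeats. One ITR is annotated intact. The other appears only as fragments spanning the circular junction of the sequence, which may reflect annotation or sequencing difficulty in this structured region. The sequenced record is 5,937 nt, against a stated size of 5,950 bp.

Between the ITRs, the human synapsin I promoter is followed by a flex (DIO-type) switch: paired lox2272 and loxP sites in opposing orientation flank a roughly 1.1 kb cassette, cloned between AscI and NheI, that sits in the antisense orientation. This cassette, taken from a pPRIME-CMV-GFP vector, contains EGFP followed by miR-30a 5' and 3' flanking sequences that embed a short hairpin targeting the 3' untranslated region of rat Nts. Without Cre, the cassette is inverted relative to the promoter and should not be productively expressed. Cre recombination at the incompatible lox pairs flips it and locks it in the sense orientation. A single Pol II transcript then yields both the EGFP reporter and a miR-30-processed shRNA. A WPRE and the human growth hormone polyadenylation signal downstream enhance and terminate expression.

The name indicates intended packaging in AAV8 capsids, although the plasmid itself supplies only the AAV2 ITR-flanked genome. The associated publication examined the roles of GABA and neuropeptides from rat central amygdala CRF neurons in anxiety and fear learning.
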