Features (pLannotate 1.2.2; 25 found; start..end, strand, type, name):
      1..26      -  repeat_region  AAV2 ITR (fragment): inverted terminal repeat of adeno-associated virus serotype 2 inverted
     71..518     +  promoter       hSyn promoter: human synapsin I promoter; confers neuron-specific expression (Kügler et al., 2003)
    532..549     +  misc_feature   MCS (fragment): pUC18/19 multiple cloning site
    556..589     +  protein_bind   lox2272: Cre-mediated recombination occurs in the 8-bp core sequence (GGATACTT). lox2272 sites are compatible with each other, but incompatible with loxP or loxN sites (Lee and Saito, 1988). Cre recombinase
    590..639     -  intron         β-globin intron (fragment): internally truncated intron from human β-globin
    640..673     +  protein_bind   loxP: Cre-mediated recombination occurs in the 8-bp core sequence (GCATACAT). Cre recombinase
    710..822     -  ncRNA          3' miR-30a: sequence downstream of the 71-nt precursor of the human miR-30a microRNA (Zeng et al., 2002) miRNA
    934..1027    -  ncRNA          5' miR-30a: sequence upstream of the 71-nt precursor of the human miR-30a microRNA (Zeng et al., 2002) miRNA
   1079..1795    -  CDS            EGFP: EGFP is a basic (constitutively fluorescent) green fluorescent protein published in 1996, derived from Aequorea victoria. It is reported to be a rapidly-maturing weak dimer with moderate acid sensitivity.
   1818..1851    -  protein_bind   lox2272: Cre-mediated recombination occurs in the 8-bp core sequence (GGATACTT). lox2272 sites are compatible with each other, but incompatible with loxP or loxN sites (Lee and Saito, 1988). Cre recombinase
   1852..1901    -  intron         β-globin intron (fragment): internally truncated intron from human β-globin
   1902..1935    -  protein_bind   loxP: Cre-mediated recombination occurs in the 8-bp core sequence (GCATACAT). Cre recombinase
   1936..1960    +  misc_feature   MCS (fragment): pBluescript multiple cloning site
   1960..2548    +  misc_feature   WPRE: woodchuck hepatitis virus posttranscriptional regulatory element
   2580..3056    +  polyA_signal   hGH poly(A) signal: human growth hormone polyadenylation signal
   3096..3236    +  repeat_region  AAV2 ITR: inverted terminal repeat of adeno-associated virus serotype 2 inverted
   3241..3292    -  misc_feature   bom (fragment): basis of mobility region from pBR322
   3311..3766    +  rep_origin     f1 ori (sequence partly withheld): f1 bacteriophage origin of replication; arrow indicates direction of (+) strand synthesis
   3767..3816    -  misc_feature   bom (fragment): basis of mobility region from pBR322
   3918..3953    -  CDS            rop (fragment): Rop protein, which maintains plasmids at low copy number; rop
   4048..4152    +  promoter       AmpR promoter: bla
   4153..5013    +  CDS            AmpR: β-lactamase; bla; confers resistance to ampicillin, carbenicillin, and related antibiotics
   5184..5772    +  rep_origin     ori: high-copy-number ColE1/pMB1/pBR322/pUC origin of replication
   5845..5872    +  repeat_region  AAV2 ITR (fragment): inverted terminal repeat of adeno-associated virus serotype 2 inverted
   5901..5928    +  repeat_region  AAV2 ITR (fragment): inverted terminal repeat of adeno-associated virus serotype 2 inverted
>Addgene plasmid #132717 | AAV8-hSyn-flex-miR30-eGFP-shNts | addgene full sequence | sequence record 260224 | Addgene NGS Result
GGCCAACTCCATCACTAGGGGTTCCTGCGGCCGCACGCGTGTGTCTAGACTGCAGAGGGCCCTGCGTATG
AGTGCAAGTGGGTTTTAGGACCAGGATGAGGCGGGGTGGGGGTGCCTACCTGACGACCGACCCCGACCCA
CTGGACAAGCACCCAACCCCCATTCCCCAAATTGCGCATCCCCTATCAGAGAGGGGGAGGGGAAACAGGA
TGCGGCGAGGCGCGTGCGCACTGCCAGCTTCAGCACCGCGGACAGTGCCTTCGCCCCCGCCTGGCGGCGC
GCGCCACCGCCGCCTCAGCACTGAAGGCGCGCTGACGTCACTCGCCGGTCCCCCGCAAACTCCCCTTCCC
GGCCACCTTGGTCGCGTCCGCGCCGCCGCCGGCCCAGCCGGACCGCACCACGCGAGGCGCGAGATAGGGG
GGCACGGGCGCGACCATCTGCGCTGCGGCGCCGGCGACTCAGCGCTGCCTCAGTCTGCGGTGGGCAGCGG
AGGAGTCGTGTCGTGCCTGAGAGCGCAGTCGAGAAGGTACCGGATCCTCTAGAGTCGACTCCGGAATAAC
TTCGTATAGGATACTTTATACGAAGTTATGCAGAATGGTAGCTGGATTGTAGCTGCTATTAGCAATATGA
AACCTCTTAATAACTTCGTATAGCATACATTATACGAAGTTATGGCGCGCCTTTAAACGCATTAGTCTTC
CAATTGAAAAAAGTGATTTAATTTATACCATTTTAATTCAGCTTTGTAAAAATGTATCAAAGAGATAGCA
AGGTATTCAGTTTTAGTAAACAAGATAATTGCTCCTAAAGTAGCCCCTTGAATTCCGAGGCAGTAGGCAA
CATGTGATTCTCATCCTTTACTACATCTGTGGCTTCACTAGTAAAGGATGAGAATCACATGGCGCTCACT
GTCAACAGCAATATACCTTCTCGAGCCTTCTGTTGGGTTAACCTGAAGAAGTAATCCCAGCAAGTGTTTC
CAAGATGTGCAGGCAACGATTCTGTAAAGTACTGAAGCCTCATTCAACATAGTATATGTGCTGCCGAAGC
GAGCACTTAACAAGGCTTGCGGCCGCTACTTGTACAGCTCGTCCATGCCGAGAGTGATCCCGGCGGCGGT
CACGAACTCCAGCAGGACCATGTGATCGCGCTTCTCGTTGGGGTCTTTGCTCAGGGCGGACTGGGTGCTC
AGGTAGTGGTTGTCGGGCAGCAGCACGGGGCCGTCGCCGATGGGGGTGTTCTGCTGGTAGTGGTCGGCGA
GCTGCACGCTGCCGTCCTCGATGTTGTGGCGGATCTTGAAGTTCACCTTGATGCCGTTCTTCTGCTTGTC
GGCCATGATATAGACGTTGTGGCTGTTGTAGTTGTACTCCAGCTTGTGCCCCAGGATGTTGCCGTCCTCC
TTGAAGTCGATGCCCTTCAGCTCGATGCGGTTCACCAGGGTGTCGCCCTCGAACTTCACCTCGGCGCGGG
TCTTGTAGTTGCCGTCGTCCTTGAAGAAGATGGTGCGCTCCTGGACGTAGCCTTCGGGCATGGCGGACTT
GAAGAAGTCGTGCTGCTTCATGTGGTCGGGGTAGCGGCTGAAGCACTGCACGCCGTAGGTCAGGGTGGTC
ACGAGGGTGGGCCAGGGCACGGGCAGCTTGCCGGTGGTGCAGATGAACTTCAGGGTCAGCTTGCCGTAGG
TGGCATCGCCCTCGCCCTCGCCGGACACGCTGAACTTGTGGCCGTTTACGTCGCCGTCCAGCTCGACCAG
GATGGGCACCACCCCGGTGAACAGCTCCTCGCCCTTGCTCACCATGGTGGCGACCGGTAGCGCTAGCATA
ACTTCGTATAAAGTATCCTATACGAAGTTATTTGCCTTAACCCAGAAATTATCACTGTTATTCTTTAGAA
TGGTGCAAAGAATAACTTCGTATAATGTATGCTATACGAAGTTATGAATTCGATATCAAGCTTATCGATA
ATCAACCTCTGGATTACAAAATTTGTGAAAGATTGACTGGTATTCTTAACTATGTTGCTCCTTTTACGCT
ATGTGGATACGCTGCTTTAATGCCTTTGTATCATGCTATTGCTTCCCGTATGGCTTTCATTTTCTCCTCC
TTGTATAAATCCTGGTTGCTGTCTCTTTATGAGGAGTTGTGGCCCGTTGTCAGGCAACGTGGCGTGGTGT
GCACTGTGTTTGCTGACGCAACCCCCACTGGTTGGGGCATTGCCACCACCTGTCAGCTCCTTTCCGGGAC
TTTCGCTTTCCCCCTCCCTATTGCCACGGCGGAACTCATCGCCGCCTGCCTTGCCCGCTGCTGGACAGGG
GCTCGGCTGTTGGGCACTGACAATTCCGTGGTGTTGTCGGGGAAATCATCGTCCTTTCCTTGGCTGCTCG
CCTATGTTGCCACCTGGATTCTGCGCGGGACGTCCTTCTGCTACGTCCCTTCGGCCCTCAATCCAGCGGA
CCTTCCTTCCCGCGGCCTGCTGCCGGCTCTGCGGCCTCTTCCGCGTCTTCGCCTTCGCCCTCAGACGAGT
CGGATCTCCCTTTGGGCCGCCTCCCCGCATCGATACCGAGCGCTGCTCGAGAGATCTACGGGTGGCATCC
CTGTGACCCCTCCCCAGTGCCTCTCCTGGCCCTGGAAGTTGCCACTCCAGTGCCCACCAGCCTTGTCCTA
ATAAAATTAAGTTGCATCATTTTGTCTGACTAGGTGTCCTTCTATAATATTATGGGGTGGAGGGGGGTGG
TATGGAGCAAGGGGCAAGTTGGGAAGACAACCTGTAGGGCCTGCGGGGTCTATTGGGAACCAAGCTGGAG
TGCAGTGGCACAATCTTGGCTCACTGCAATCTCCGCCTCCTGGGTTCAAGCGATTCTCCTGCCTCAGCCT
CCCGAGTTGTTGGGATTCCAGGCATGCATGACCAGGCTCAGCTAATTTTTGTTTTTTTGGTAGAGACGGG
GTTTCACCATATTGGCCAGGCTGGTCTCCAACTCCTAATCTCAGGTGATCTACCCACCTTGGCCTCCCAA
ATTGCTGGGATTACAGGCGTGAACCACTGCTCCCTTCCCTGTCCTTCTGATTTTGTAGGTAACCACGTGC
GGACCGAGCGGCCGCAGGAACCCCTAGTGATGGAGTTGGCCACTCCCTCTCTGCGCGCTCGCTCGCTCAC
TGAGGCCGGGCGACCAAAGGTCGCCCGACGCCCGGGCTTTGCCCGGGCGGCCTCAGTGAGCGAGCGAGCG
CGCAGCTGCCTGCAGGGGCGCCTGATGCGGTATTTTCTCCTTACGCATCTGTGCGGTATTTCACACCGCA
TA
[95 nt withheld, positions 3293-3387]
T
[46 nt withheld, positions 3389-3434]
C
[141 nt withheld, positions 3436-3576]
CCTTTGACGTTGGAGTCCACGTTCTTT
[37 nt withheld, positions 3604-3640]
ACTCTATCTCGGGCTATTCTTTTGATTTATAAGGGATTTTGCCGATTTCGGTCTATTGGTTAAAAAATGA
GCTGATTTAACAAAAATTTAACGCGAATTTTAACAAAATATTAACGTTTACAATTTTATGGTGCACTCTC
AGTACAATCTGCTCTGATGCCGCATAGTTAAGCCAGCCCCGACACCCGCCAACACCCGCTGACGCGCCCT
GACGGGCTTGTCTGCTCCCGGCATCCGCTTACAGACAAGCTGTGACCGTCTCCGGGAGCTGCATGTGTCA
GAGGTTTTCACCGTCATCACCGAAACGCGCGAGACGAAAGGGCCTCGTGATACGCCTATTTTTATAGGTT
AATGTCATGATAATAATGGTTTCTTAGACGTCAGGTGGCACTTTTCGGGGAAATGTGCGCGGAACCCCTA
TTTGTTTATTTTTCTAAATACATTCAAATATGTATCCGCTCATGAGACAATAACCCTGATAAATGCTTCA
ATAATATTGAAAAAGGAAGAGTATGAGTATTCAACATTTCCGTGTCGCCCTTATTCCCTTTTTTGCGGCA
TTTTGCCTTCCTGTTTTTGCTCACCCAGAAACGCTGGTGAAAGTAAAAGATGCTGAAGATCAGTTGGGTG
CACGAGTGGGTTACATCGAACTGGATCTCAACAGCGGTAAGATCCTTGAGAGTTTTCGCCCCGAAGAACG
TTTTCCAATGATGAGCACTTTTAAAGTTCTGCTATGTGGCGCGGTATTATCCCGTATTGACGCCGGGCAA
GAGCAACTCGGTCGCCGCATACACTATTCTCAGAATGACTTGGTTGAGTACTCACCAGTCACAGAAAAGC
ATCTTACGGATGGCATGACAGTAAGAGAATTATGCAGTGCTGCCATAACCATGAGTGATAACACTGCGGC
CAACTTACTTCTGACAACGATCGGAGGACCGAAGGAGCTAACCGCTTTTTTGCACAACATGGGGGATCAT
GTAACTCGCCTTGATCGTTGGGAACCGGAGCTGAATGAAGCCATACCAAACGACGAGCGTGACACCACGA
TGCCTGTAGCAATGGCAACAACGTTGCGCAAACTATTAACTGGCGAACTACTTACTCTAGCTTCCCGGCA
ACAATTAATAGACTGGATGGAGGCGGATAAAGTTGCAGGACCACTTCTGCGCTCGGCCCTTCCGGCTGGC
TGGTTTATTGCTGATAAATCTGGAGCCGGTGAGCGTGGGTCTCGCGGTATCATTGCAGCACTGGGGCCAG
ATGGTAAGCCCTCCCGTATCGTAGTTATCTACACGACGGGGAGTCAGGCAACTATGGATGAACGAAATAG
ACAGATCGCTGAGATAGGTGCCTCACTGATTAAGCATTGGTAACTGTCAGACCAAGTTTACTCATATATA
CTTTAGATTGATTTAAAACTTCATTTTTAATTTAAAAGGATCTAGGTGAAGATCCTTTTTGATAATCTCA
TGACCAAAATCCCTTAACGTGAGTTTTCGTTCCACTGAGCGTCAGACCCCGTAGAAAAGATCAAAGGATC
TTCTTGAGATCCTTTTTTTCTGCGCGTAATCTGCTGCTTGCAAACAAAAAAACCACCGCTACCAGCGGTG
GTTTGTTTGCCGGATCAAGAGCTACCAACTCTTTTTCCGAAGGTAACTGGCTTCAGCAGAGCGCAGATAC
CAAATACTGTTCTTCTAGTGTAGCCGTAGTTAGGCCACCACTTCAAGAACTCTGTAGCACCGCCTACATA
CCTCGCTCTGCTAATCCTGTTACCAGTGGCTGCTGCCAGTGGCGATAAGTCGTGTCTTACCGGGTTGGAC
TCAAGACGATAGTTACCGGATAAGGCGCAGCGGTCGGGCTGAACGGGGGGTTCGTGCACACAGCCCAGCT
TGGAGCGAACGACCTACACCGAACTGAGATACCTACAGCGTGAGCTATGAGAAAGCGCCACGCTTCCCGA
AGGGAGAAAGGCGGACAGGTATCCGGTAAGCGGCAGGGTCGGAACAGGAGAGCGCACGAGGGAGCTTCCA
GGGGGAAACGCCTGGTATCTTTATAGTCCTGTCGGGTTTCGCCACCTCTGACTTGAGCGTCGATTTTTGT
GATGCTCGTCAGGGGGGCGGAGCCTATGGAAAAACGCCAGCAACGCGGCCTTTTTACGGTTCCTGGCCTT
TTGCTGGCCTTTTGCTCACATGTCCTGCAGGCAGCTGCGCGCTCGCTCGCTCACTGAGGCCGCCCGGGCG
TCGGGCGACCTTTGGTCGCCCGGCCTCAGTGAGCGAGCGAGCGCGCAGAGAGGGAGT
