>Addgene plasmid #132717 | AAV8-hSyn-flex-miR30-eGFP-shNts | depositor partial sequence | sequence record 255480 | Encodes Cre-dependent short hairpin RNA (shRNA) that targets rat Nts
CTCGAGAAGGTATATTGCTGTTGACAGTGAGCGCCATGTGATTCTCATCCTTTACTAGTGAAGCCACAGA
TGTAGTAAAGGATGAGAATCACATGTTGCCTACTGCCTCGGAATTC
